Addgene plasmid #235640: pCAGEN_V5_eMagAF_C74_cMycNLS
Purpose: Encodes ALIBi C-terminal fragment, residues 74-321, fused to eMagAF (enhanced Magnet, acidic, fast), V5, cMyc nuclear localization sequence for targeting to nucleus
Depositing lab: Maria Barna. Depositing organization: Stanford University. Publication: A subcellular map of translational machinery composition and regulation at the single-molecule level. Zhang Z, Xu A, Bai Y, Chen Y, Cates K, Kerr C, Bermudez A, Susanto TT, Wysong K, Garcia Marques FJ, Nolan GP, Pitteri S, Barna M. Science. 2025 Mar 7;387(6738):eadn2623. doi: 10.1126/science.adn2623. Epub 2025 Mar 7. PubMed 40048539.
Backbone
  Vector backbone: pCAGEN
  Vector type: Mammalian Expression
Growth in bacteria
  Bacterial resistance: Ampicillin, 100 μg/mL
  Growth temperature: 37°C
  Growth strain: DH5alpha
  Copy number: High Copy
Gene/Insert
  Gene/Insert name: ALIBi C-terminal fragment (alt name: V5-eMagAF-C74-cMycNLS)
  Species: Synthetic
  Mutation: residues 74-321
  Tag / fusion protein: V5-eMagAF (N terminal on insert); cMycNLS (C terminal on insert)
  Cloning method: Gibson Cloning
Terms and licenses: Academic/Nonprofit Terms; Industry Terms: Not Available to Industry
How to cite: pCAGEN_V5_eMagAF_C74_cMycNLS was a gift from Maria Barna (Addgene plasmid # 235640 ; http://n2t.net/addgene:235640 ; RRID:Addgene_235640)
