[The description below was written by a language model from this plasmid's Addgene catalogue record and pLannotate feature annotations shown in this document.]
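Description:
pCAGEN_V5_eMagAF_C74_cMycNLS is a mammalian expression plasmid of about 6.1 kb built on the pCAGEN backbone. It is propagated in E. coli through a high-copy ColE1/pUC-type origin and selected with ampicillin via the β-lactamase gene and its native promoter. Expression in mammalian cells is driven by the composite CAG promoter, annotated here as the CMV immediate-early enhancer, the chicken β-actin promoter and a chimeric β-actin/β-globin intron. Transcripts are terminated by a rabbit β-globin polyadenylation signal. The short HBB fragments flagged on either side of the insert are most likely remnants of the β-globin sequences in this cassette rather than coding parts of the payload. The backbone also carries an SV40 origin, an SV40 poly(A) signal and residual lac promoter/operator sequences.

The synthetic insert, assembled by Gibson cloning, encodes a single fusion protein. It begins with an N-terminal V5 epitope tag, followed by eMagAF (the enhanced, acidic, fast Magnet variant). The annotation tool matches this module to the nMag family of Vivid-derived blue-light photoreceptors, which heterodimerize with a positive Magnet partner under blue light. Next comes the C-terminal fragment of ALIBi, residues 74–321, which is annotated as a fragment of the E. coli biotin ligase BirA. A cMyc nuclear localization sequence at the C terminus directs the protein to the nucleus, although it is not separately annotated in the feature table.

The design suggests one half of a split, light-inducible biotin ligase system, in which activity would be restored when this fragment pairs with a complementary N-terminal fragment carried on a Magnet partner. The record does not describe that companion construct. The stated purpose is nuclear targeting of the C-terminal fragment, consistent with compartment-specific proximity labelling.
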