Features (pLannotate 1.2.2; 20 found; start..end, strand, type, name):
      5..384     +  enhancer       CMV enhancer: human cytomegalovirus immediate early enhancer
    386..661     +  promoter       chicken β-actin promoter: No description available
    662..1678    +  intron         chimeric intron: chimera between introns from chicken β-actin and rabbit β-globin
   1676..1732    +  CDS            HBB (fragment): HBB_LEPEU - Experimental evidence at protein level: Swiss-Prot protein existence level 1. Involved in oxygen transport from the lung to the various peripheral tissues. From Lepus europaeus (European hare).
   1741..1782    +  CDS            V5 tag: epitope tag from simian virus 5
   1795..2244    +  CDS            nMagHigh1: "negative Magnet" variant of an N-terminally truncated Vivid (VVD) blue light photoreceptor from Neurospora crassa (Kawano et al., 2015) rapidly heterodimerizes with pMag or pMagFast2 upon blue light irradiation
   2275..3018    +  CDS            birA (fragment): BIRA_ECOLI - Also known as bioR, dhbB. Experimental evidence at protein level: Swiss-Prot protein existence level 1. Acts both as a biotin--[acetyl-CoA-carboxylase] ligase and a biotin-operon repressor. In the presence of ATP, BirA activates biotin to form the BirA-biotinyl-5'-adenylate (BirA-bio-5'-AMP or holoBirA) complex. HoloBirA can either transfer the biotinyl moiety to the biotin carboxyl carrier protein (BCCP) subunit of acetyl-CoA carboxylase, or bind to the biotin operator site and inhibit transcription of the operon. From Escherichia coli (strain K12).
   3077..3148    +  CDS            HBB (fragment): HBB_PONPY - Experimental evidence at transcript level: Swiss-Prot protein existence level 2. Involved in oxygen transport from the lung to the various peripheral tissues. From Pongo pygmaeus (Bornean orangutan).
   3219..3274    +  polyA_signal   β-globin poly(A) signal: rabbit β-globin polyadenylation signal (Gil and Proudfoot, 1987)
   3659..3675    -  protein_bind   lac operator: The lac repressor binds to the lac operator to inhibit transcription in E. coli. This inhibition can be relieved by adding lactose or isopropyl-β-D-thiogalactopyranoside (IPTG). lac repressor encoded by lacI
   3683..3713    -  promoter       lac promoter: promoter for the E. coli lac operon
   3728..3749    -  protein_bind   CAP binding site: CAP binding activates transcription in the presence of cAMP. E. coli catabolite activator protein
   3762..3801    -  CDS            lacI (fragment): lac repressor; lacI; The lac repressor binds to the lac operator to inhibit transcription in E. coli. This inhibition can be relieved by adding lactose or isopropyl-β-D-thiogalactopyranoside (IPTG).
   3808..3830    +  promoter       SV40 promoter (fragment): SV40 enhancer and early promoter
   3854..3989    +  rep_origin     SV40 ori: SV40 origin of replication
   4009..4143    +  polyA_signal   SV40 poly(A) signal: SV40 polyadenylation signal
   4145..4199    -  CDS            lacI (fragment): lac repressor; lacI; The lac repressor binds to the lac operator to inhibit transcription in E. coli. This inhibition can be relieved by adding lactose or isopropyl-β-D-thiogalactopyranoside (IPTG).
   4382..4970    -  rep_origin     ori: high-copy-number ColE1/pMB1/pBR322/pUC origin of replication
   5141..6001    -  CDS            AmpR: β-lactamase; bla; confers resistance to ampicillin, carbenicillin, and related antibiotics
   6002..6106    -  promoter       AmpR promoter: bla
>Addgene plasmid #235640 | pCAGEN_V5_eMagAF_C74_cMycNLS | addgene full sequence | sequence record 467541 | Addgene NGS Result
GGTCGACATTGATTATTGACTAGTTATTAATAGTAATCAATTACGGGGTCATTAGTTCATAGCCCATATA
TGGAGTTCCGCGTTACATAACTTACGGTAAATGGCCCGCCTGGCTGACCGCCCAACGACCCCCGCCCATT
GACGTCAATAATGACGTATGTTCCCATAGTAACGCCAATAGGGACTTTCCATTGACGTCAATGGGTGGAG
TATTTACGGTAAACTGCCCACTTGGCAGTACATCAAGTGTATCATATGCCAAGTACGCCCCCTATTGACG
TCAATGACGGTAAATGGCCCGCCTGGCATTATGCCCAGTACATGACCTTATGGGACTTTCCTACTTGGCA
GTACATCTACGTATTAGTCATCGCTATTACCATGGTCGAGGTGAGCCCCACGTTCTGCTTCACTCTCCCC
ATCTCCCCCCCCTCCCCACCCCCAATTTTGTATTTATTTATTTTTTAATTATTTTGTGCAGCGATGGGGG
CGGGGGGGGGGGGGGGGCGCGCCAGGCGGGGCGGGGCGGGGCGAGGGGCGGGGCGGGGCGAGGCGGAGAG
GTGCGGCGGCAGCCAATCAGAGCGGCGCGCTCCGAAAGTTTCCTTTTATGGCGAGGCGGCGGCGGCGGCG
GCCCTATAAAAAGCGAAGCGCGCGGCGGGCGGGAGTCGCTGCGCGCTGCCTTCGCCCCGTGCCCCGCTCC
GCCGCCGCCTCGCGCCGCCCGCCCCGGCTCTGACTGACCGCGTTACTCCCACAGGTGAGCGGGCGGGACG
GCCCTTCTCCTCCGGGCTGTAATTAGCGCTTGGTTTAATGACGGCTTGTTTCTTTTCTGTGGCTGCGTGA
AAGCCTTGAGGGGCTCCGGGAGGGCCCTTTGTGCGGGGGGAGCGGCTCGGGGGGTGCGTGCGTGTGTGTG
TGCGTGGGGAGCGCCGCGTGCGGCTCCGCGCTGCCCGGCGGCTGTGAGCGCTGCGGGCGCGGCGCGGGGC
TTTGTGCGCTCCGCAGTGTGCGCGAGGGGAGCGCGGCCGGGGGCGGTGCCCCGCGGTGCGGGGGGGGCTG
CGAGGGGAACAAAGGCTGCGTGCGGGGTGTGTGCGTGGGGGGGTGAGCAGGGGGTGTGGGCGCGTCGGTC
GGGCTGCAACCCCCCCTGCACCCCCCTCCCCGAGTTGCTGAGCACGGCCCGGCTTCGGGTGCGGGGCTCC
GTACGGGGCGTGGCGCGGGGCTCGCCGTGCCGGGCGGGGGGTGGCGGCAGGTGGGGGTGCCGGGCGGGGC
GGGGCCGCCTCGGGCCGGGGAGGGCTCGGGGGAGGGGCGCGGCGGCCCCCGGAGCGCCGGCGGCTGTCGA
GGCGCGGCGAGCCGCAGCCATTGCCTTTTATGGTAATCGTGCGAGAGGGCGCAGGGACTTCCTTTGTCCC
AAATCTGTGCGGAGCCGAAATCTGGGAGGCGCCGCCGCACCCCCTCTAGCGGGCGCGGGGCGAAGCGGTG
CGGCGCCGGCAGGAAGGAAATGGGCGGGGAGGGCCTTCGTGCGTCGCCGCGCCGCCGTCCCCTTCTCCCT
CTCCAGCCTCGGGGCTGTCCGCGGGGGGACGGCTGCCTTCGGGGGGGACGGGGCAGGGCGGGGTTCGGCT
TCTGGCGTGTGACCGGCGGCTCTAGAGCCTCTGCTAACCATGTTCATGCCTTCTTCTTTTTCCTACAGCT
CCTGGGCAACGTGCTGGTTATTGTGCTGTCTCATCATTTTGGCAAAGAATTCCTCGAATGGGTAAGCCTA
TCCCTAACCCTCTCCTCGGTCTCGATTCTACGGGATCCTCTGGACACACTCTTTACGCCCCTGGAGGATA
CGACATTATGGGATATTTGGATCAGATTGCGAACCGCCCAAACCCTCAGGTCGAACTGGGGCCTGTGGAC
CTGTCATGTGCCCTGATCCTGTGCGATCTGAAGCAAAAGGACACTCCGATCGTCTACGCCTCGGAAGCCT
TCTTGGAGATGACCGGATACAACAGACATGAGGTGCTCGGCAGGAACTGCAGATTCCTGCAGTCCCCCGA
CGGGATGGTGAAACCAAAGTCGACTCGCAAATATGTGGACTCGAACACGATCTTCACCATCAAGAAGGCC
ATCGACCGGAACGCCGAGGTCCAGGTGGAGGTGGTCAACTTTAAGAAGAACGGCCAGCGGTTCGTGAACT
TTCTGACCATCATTCCGGTCCGGGATGAAACCGGAGAGTACAGATACTCCATCGGATTCCAGTGCGAAAC
CGAAGGCAGTGGATCCGGCGGCAGTGGATCCGGCGGACAACTGGACGGTGGGAGTGTTGCCGTCCTCCCT
GTGATCGACTCCACGAACCAGTACTTGCTGGACCGCATCGGCGAGCTTAAAAGCGGAGATGCTTGTATCG
CTGAATACCAGCAGGCCGGGCGCGGCAGACGGGGCCGGAAGTGGTTCTCTCCTTTTGGCGCAAATCTGTA
CCTTTCTATGTTCTGGAGGCTGGAACAGGGACCAGCAGCCGCAATCGGCTTGTCCCTGGTCATTGGGATT
GTGATGGCCGAAGTTCTCAGAAAGCTGGGAGCTGATAAGGTGAGGGTTAAATGGCCTAACGATCTGTATT
TGCAGGACCGGAAACTGGCCGGAATACTGGTGGAGCTGACTGGCAAGACTGGCGACGCCGCTCAGATAGT
CATCGGAGCCGGTATAAATATGGCCATGAGGCGCGTCGAGGAATCCGTGGTGAACCAAGGCTGGATCACC
TTGCAAGAGGCCGGTATTAACCTGGATAGAAACACCCTGGCCGCTATGCTGATACGCGAACTGCGCGCCG
CCCTGGAACTGTTCGAGCAGGAGGGACTCGCTCCATATCTGAGTCGCTGGGAAAAATTGGATAACTTCAT
AAACCGACCCGTGAAGCTGATCATCGGCGACAAGGAAATTTTCGGAATCTCTCGCGGCATCGATAAACAG
GGGGCATTGCTGCTCGAGCAGGATGGGATTATTAAGCCATGGATGGGCGGGGAAATCTCCCTTAGATCTG
CAGAGAAGGGCTCTTCCCCCGCTGCAAAAAGGGTAAAGTTGGACTGATCGAGGATATCGCGGCCGCACTC
CTCAGGTGCAGGCTGCCTATCAGAAGGTGGTGGCTGGTGTGGCCAATGCCCTGGCTCACAAATACCACTG
AGATCTTTTTCCCTCTGCCAAAAATTATGGGGACATCATGAAGCCCCTTGAGCATCTGACTTCTGGCTAA
TAAAGGAAATTTATTTTCATTGCAATAGTGTGTTGGAATTTTTTGTGTCTCTCACTCGGAAGGACATATG
GGAGGGCAAATCATTTAAAACATCAGAATGAGTATTTGGTTTAGAGTTTGGCAACATATGCCCATATGCT
GGCTGCCATGAACAAAGGTTGGCTATAAAGAGGTCATCAGTATATGAAACAGCCCCCTGCTGTCCATTCC
TTATTCCATAGAAAAGCCTTGACTTGAGGTTAGATTTTTTTTATATTTTGTTTTGTGTTATTTTTTTCTT
TAACATCCCTAAAATTTTCCTTACATGTTTTACTAGCCAGATTTTTCCTCCTCTCCTGACTACTCCCAGT
CATAGCTGTCCCTCTTCTCTTATGGAGATCCCTCGACCTGCAGCCCAAGCTTGGCGTAATCATGGTCATA
GCTGTTTCCTGTGTGAAATTGTTATCCGCTCACAATTCCACACAACATACGAGCCGGAAGCATAAAGTGT
AAAGCCTGGGGTGCCTAATGAGTGAGCTAACTCACATTAATTGCGTTGCGCTCACTGCCCGCTTTCCAGT
CGGGAAACCTGTCGTGCCAGCGGATCCGCATCTCAATTAGTCAGCAACCATAGTCCCGCCCCTAACTCCG
CCCATCCCGCCCCTAACTCCGCCCAGTTCCGCCCATTCTCCGCCCCATGGCTGACTAATTTTTTTTATTT
ATGCAGAGGCCGAGGCCGCCTCGGCCTCTGAGCTATTCCAGAAGTAGTGAGGAGGCTTTTTTGGAGGCCT
AGGCTTTTGCAAAAAGCTAACTTGTTTATTGCAGCTTATAATGGTTACAAATAAAGCAATAGCATCACAA
ATTTCACAAATAAAGCATTTTTTTCACTGCATTCTAGTTGTGGTTTGTCCAAACTCATCAATGTATCTTA
TCATGTCTGGATCCGCTGCATTAATGAATCGGCCAACGCGCGGGGAGAGGCGGTTTGCGTATTGGGCGCT
CTTCCGCTTCCTCGCTCACTGACTCGCTGCGCTCGGTCGTTCGGCTGCGGCGAGCGGTATCAGCTCACTC
AAAGGCGGTAATACGGTTATCCACAGAATCAGGGGATAACGCAGGAAAGAACATGTGAGCAAAAGGCCAG
CAAAAGGCCAGGAACCGTAAAAAGGCCGCGTTGCTGGCGTTTTTCCATAGGCTCCGCCCCCCTGACGAGC
ATCACAAAAATCGACGCTCAAGTCAGAGGTGGCGAAACCCGACAGGACTATAAAGATACCAGGCGTTTCC
CCCTGGAAGCTCCCTCGTGCGCTCTCCTGTTCCGACCCTGCCGCTTACCGGATACCTGTCCGCCTTTCTC
CCTTCGGGAAGCGTGGCGCTTTCTCATAGCTCACGCTGTAGGTATCTCAGTTCGGTGTAGGTCGTTCGCT
CCAAGCTGGGCTGTGTGCACGAACCCCCCGTTCAGCCCGACCGCTGCGCCTTATCCGGTAACTATCGTCT
TGAGTCCAACCCGGTAAGACACGACTTATCGCCACTGGCAGCAGCCACTGGTAACAGGATTAGCAGAGCG
AGGTATGTAGGCGGTGCTACAGAGTTCTTGAAGTGGTGGCCTAACTACGGCTACACTAGAAGAACAGTAT
TTGGTATCTGCGCTCTGCTGAAGCCAGTTACCTTCGGAAAAAGAGTTGGTAGCTCTTGATCCGGCAAACA
AACCACCGCTGGTAGCGGTGGTTTTTTTGTTTGCAAGCAGCAGATTACGCGCAGAAAAAAAGGATCTCAA
GAAGATCCTTTGATCTTTTCTACGGGGTCTGACGCTCAGTGGAACGAAAACTCACGTTAAGGGATTTTGG
TCATGAGATTATCAAAAAGGATCTTCACCTAGATCCTTTTAAATTAAAAATGAAGTTTTAAATCAATCTA
AAGTATATATGAGTAAACTTGGTCTGACAGTTACCAATGCTTAATCAGTGAGGCACCTATCTCAGCGATC
TGTCTATTTCGTTCATCCATAGTTGCCTGACTCCCCGTCGTGTAGATAACTACGATACGGGAGGGCTTAC
CATCTGGCCCCAGTGCTGCAATGATACCGCGAGACCCACGCTCACCGGCTCCAGATTTATCAGCAATAAA
CCAGCCAGCCGGAAGGGCCGAGCGCAGAAGTGGTCCTGCAACTTTATCCGCCTCCATCCAGTCTATTAAT
TGTTGCCGGGAAGCTAGAGTAAGTAGTTCGCCAGTTAATAGTTTGCGCAACGTTGTTGCCATTGCTACAG
GCATCGTGGTGTCACGCTCGTCGTTTGGTATGGCTTCATTCAGCTCCGGTTCCCAACGATCAAGGCGAGT
TACATGATCCCCCATGTTGTGCAAAAAAGCGGTTAGCTCCTTCGGTCCTCCGATCGTTGTCAGAAGTAAG
TTGGCCGCAGTGTTATCACTCATGGTTATGGCAGCACTGCATAATTCTCTTACTGTCATGCCATCCGTAA
GATGCTTTTCTGTGACTGGTGAGTACTCAACCAAGTCATTCTGAGAATAGTGTATGCGGCGACCGAGTTG
CTCTTGCCCGGCGTCAATACGGGATAATACCGCGCCACATAGCAGAACTTTAAAAGTGCTCATCATTGGA
AAACGTTCTTCGGGGCGAAAACTCTCAAGGATCTTACCGCTGTTGAGATCCAGTTCGATGTAACCCACTC
GTGCACCCAACTGATCTTCAGCATCTTTTACTTTCACCAGCGTTTCTGGGTGAGCAAAAACAGGAAGGCA
AAATGCCGCAAAAAAGGGAATAAGGGCGACACGGAAATGTTGAATACTCATACTCTTCCTTTTTCAATAT
TATTGAAGCATTTATCAGGGTTATTGTCTCATGAGCGGATACATATTTGAATGTATTTAGAAAAATAAAC
AAATAGGGGTTCCGCGCACATTTCCCCGAAAAGTGCCACCTG
